>Addgene plasmid #239297 | LentiCRISPR-B_sgRNA_DDX59 (pAVA3791) | addgene full sequence | sequence record 479155 | Addgene NGS Result
TTAATGTAGTCTTATGCAATACTCTTGTAGTCTTGCAACATGGTAACGATGAGTTAGCAACATGCCTTAC
AAGGAGAGAAAAAGCACCGTGCATGCCGATTGGTGGAAGTAAGGTGGTACGATCGTGCCTTATTAGGAAG
GCAACAGACGGGTCTGACATGGATTGGACGAACCACTGAATTGCCGCATTGCAGAGATATTGTATTTAAG
TGCCTAGCTCGATACATAAACGGGTCTCTCTGGTTAGACCAGATCTGAGCCTGGGAGCTCTCTGGCTAAC
TAGGGAACCCACTGCTTAAGCCTCAATAAAGCTTGCCTTGAGTGCTTCAAGTAGTGTGTGCCCGTCTGTT
GTGTGACTCTGGTAACTAGAGATCCCTCAGACCCTTTTAGTCAGTGTGGAAAATCTCTAGCAGTGGCGCC
CGAACAGGGACTTGAAAGCGAAAGGGAAACCAGAGGAGCTCTCTCGACGCAGGACTCGGCTTGCTGAAGC
GCGCACGGCAAGAGGCGAGGGGCGGCGACTGGTGAGTACGCCAAAAATTTTGACTAGCGGAGGCTAGAAG
GAGAGAGATGGGTGCGAGAGCGTCAGTATTAAGCGGGGGAGAATTAGATCGCGATGGGAAAAAATTCGGT
TAAGGCCAGGGGGAAAGAAAAAATATAAATTAAAACATATAGTATGGGCAAGCAGGGAGCTAGAACGATT
CGCAGTTAATCCTGGCCTGTTAGAAACATCAGAAGGCTGTAGACAAATACTGGGACAGCTACAACCATCC
CTTCAGACAGGATCAGAAGAACTTAGATCATTATATAATACAGTAGCAACCCTCTATTGTGTGCATCAAA
GGATAGAGATAAAAGACACCAAGGAAGCTTTAGACAAGATAGAGGAAGAGCAAAACAAAAGTAAGACCAC
CGCACAGCAAGCGGCCGCTGATCTTCAGACCTGGAGGAGGAGATATGAGGGACAATTGGAGAAGTGAATT
ATATAAATATAAAGTAGTAAAAATTGAACCATTAGGAGTAGCACCCACCAAGGCAAAGAGAAGAGTGGTG
CAGAGAGAAAAAAGAGCAGTGGGAATAGGAGCTTTGTTCCTTGGGTTCTTGGGAGCAGCAGGAAGCACTA
TGGGCGCAGCGTCAATGACGCTGACGGTACAGGCCAGACAATTATTGTCTGGTATAGTGCAGCAGCAGAA
CAATTTGCTGAGGGCTATTGAGGCGCAACAGCATCTGTTGCAACTCACAGTCTGGGGCATCAAGCAGCTC
CAGGCAAGAATCCTGGCTGTGGAAAGATACCTAAAGGATCAACAGCTCCTGGGGATTTGGGGTTGCTCTG
GAAAACTCATTTGCACCACTGCTGTGCCTTGGAATGCTAGTTGGAGTAATAAATCTCTGGAACAGATTTG
GAATCACACGACCTGGATGGAGTGGGACAGAGAAATTAACAATTACACAAGCTTAATACACTCCTTAATT
GAAGAATCGCAAAACCAGCAAGAAAAGAATGAACAAGAATTATTGGAATTAGATAAATGGGCAAGTTTGT
GGAATTGGTTTAACATAACAAATTGGCTGTGGTATATAAAATTATTCATAATGATAGTAGGAGGCTTGGT
AGGTTTAAGAATAGTTTTTGCTGTACTTTCTATAGTGAATAGAGTTAGGCAGGGATATTCACCATTATCG
TTTCAGACCCACCTCCCAACCCCGAGGGGACCCAGAGAGGGCCTATTTCCCATGATTCCTTCATATTTGC
ATATACGATACAAGGCTGTTAGAGAGATAATTAGAATTAATTTGACTGTAAACACAAAGATATTAGTACA
AAATACGTGACGTAGAAAGTAATAATTTCTTGGGTAGTTTGCAGTTTTAAAATTATGTTTTAAAATGGAC
TATCATATGCTTACCGTAACTTGAAAGTATTTCGATTTCTTGGCTTTATATATCTTGTGGAAAGGACGAA
ACACCGAATAAAGCTCGCATGATAACGTTTTAGAGCTAGAAATAGCAAGTTAAAATAAGGCTAGTCCGTT
ATCAACTTGAAAAAGTGGCACCGAGTCGGTGCTTTTTTGAATTCTAGATCTTGAGACAAATGGCAGTATT
CATCCACAATTTTAAAAGAAAAGGGGGGATTGGGGGGTACAGTGCAGGGGAAAGAATAGTAGACATAATA
GCAACAGACATACAAACTAAAGAATTACAAAAACAAATTACAAAAATTCAAAATTTTCGGGTTTATTACA
GGGACAGCAGAGATCCACTTTGGCGCCGGCTCGAGTGGCTCCGGTGCCCGTCAGTGGGCAGAGCGCACAT
CGCCCACAGTCCCCGAGAAGTTGGGGGGAGGGGTCGGCAATTGAACCGGTGCCTAGAGAAGGTGGCGCGG
GGTAAACTGGGAAAGTGATGTCGTGTACTGGCTCCGCCTTTTTCCCGAGGGTGGGGGAGAACCGTATATA
AGTGCAGTAGTCGCCGTGAACGTTCTTTTTCGCAACGGGTTTGCCGCCAGAACACAGGTGTCGTGACGCG
GGATCCGCCACCATGGATTACAAAGACGATGACGATAAGATGGCCCCAAAGAAGAAGCGGAAGGTCGGTA
TCCACGGAGTCCCAGCAGCCGACAAGAAGTACAGCATCGGCCTGGACATCGGCACCAACTCTGTGGGCTG
GGCCGTGATCACCGACGAGTACAAGGTGCCCAGCAAGAAATTCAAGGTGCTGGGCAACACCGACCGGCAC
AGCATCAAGAAGAACCTGATCGGAGCCCTGCTGTTCGACAGCGGCGAAACAGCCGAGGCCACCCGGCTGA
AGAGAACCGCCAGAAGAAGATACACCAGACGGAAGAACCGGATCTGCTATCTGCAAGAGATCTTCAGCAA
CGAGATGGCCAAGGTGGACGACAGCTTCTTCCACAGACTGGAAGAGTCCTTCCTGGTGGAAGAGGATAAG
AAGCACGAGCGGCACCCCATCTTCGGCAACATCGTGGACGAGGTGGCCTACCACGAGAAGTACCCCACCA
TCTACCACCTGAGAAAGAAACTGGTGGACAGCACCGACAAGGCCGACCTGCGGCTGATCTATCTGGCCCT
GGCCCACATGATCAAGTTCCGGGGCCACTTCCTGATCGAGGGCGACCTGAACCCCGACAACAGCGACGTG
GACAAGCTGTTCATCCAGCTGGTGCAGACCTACAACCAGCTGTTCGAGGAAAACCCCATCAACGCCAGCG
GCGTGGACGCCAAGGCCATCCTGTCTGCCAGACTGAGCAAGAGCAGACGGCTGGAAAATCTGATCGCCCA
GCTGCCCGGCGAGAAGAAGAATGGCCTGTTCGGAAACCTGATTGCCCTGAGCCTGGGCCTGACCCCCAAC
TTCAAGAGCAACTTCGACCTGGCCGAGGATGCCAAACTGCAGCTGAGCAAGGACACCTACGACGACGACC
TGGACAACCTGCTGGCCCAGATCGGCGACCAGTACGCCGACCTGTTTCTGGCCGCCAAGAACCTGTCCGA
CGCCATCCTGCTGAGCGACATCCTGAGAGTGAACACCGAGATCACCAAGGCCCCCCTGAGCGCCTCTATG
ATCAAGAGATACGACGAGCACCACCAGGACCTGACCCTGCTGAAAGCTCTCGTGCGGCAGCAGCTGCCTG
AGAAGTACAAAGAGATTTTCTTCGACCAGAGCAAGAACGGCTACGCCGGCTACATTGACGGCGGAGCCAG
CCAGGAAGAGTTCTACAAGTTCATCAAGCCCATCCTGGAAAAGATGGACGGCACCGAGGAACTGCTCGTG
AAGCTGAACAGAGAGGACCTGCTGCGGAAGCAGCGGACCTTCGACAACGGCAGCATCCCCCACCAGATCC
ACCTGGGAGAGCTGCACGCCATTCTGCGGCGGCAGGAAGATTTTTACCCATTCCTGAAGGACAACCGGGA
AAAGATCGAGAAGATCCTGACCTTCCGCATCCCCTACTACGTGGGCCCTCTGGCCAGGGGAAACAGCAGA
TTCGCCTGGATGACCAGAAAGAGCGAGGAAACCATCACCCCCTGGAACTTCGAGGAAGTGGTGGACAAGG
GCGCTTCCGCCCAGAGCTTCATCGAGCGGATGACCAACTTCGATAAGAACCTGCCCAACGAGAAGGTGCT
GCCCAAGCACAGCCTGCTGTACGAGTACTTCACCGTGTATAACGAGCTGACCAAAGTGAAATACGTGACC
GAGGGAATGAGAAAGCCCGCCTTCCTGAGCGGCGAGCAGAAAAAGGCCATCGTGGACCTGCTGTTCAAGA
CCAACCGGAAAGTGACCGTGAAGCAGCTGAAAGAGGACTACTTCAAGAAAATCGAGTGCTTCGACTCCGT
GGAAATCTCCGGCGTGGAAGATCGGTTCAACGCCTCCCTGGGCACATACCACGATCTGCTGAAAATTATC
AAGGACAAGGACTTCCTGGACAATGAGGAAAACGAGGACATTCTGGAAGATATCGTGCTGACCCTGACAC
TGTTTGAGGACAGAGAGATGATCGAGGAACGGCTGAAAACCTATGCCCACCTGTTCGACGACAAAGTGAT
GAAGCAGCTGAAGCGGCGGAGATACACCGGCTGGGGCAGGCTGAGCCGGAAGCTGATCAACGGCATCCGG
GACAAGCAGTCCGGCAAGACAATCCTGGATTTCCTGAAGTCCGACGGCTTCGCCAACAGAAACTTCATGC
AGCTGATCCACGACGACAGCCTGACCTTTAAAGAGGACATCCAGAAAGCCCAGGTGTCCGGCCAGGGCGA
TAGCCTGCACGAGCACATTGCCAATCTGGCCGGCAGCCCCGCCATTAAGAAGGGCATCCTGCAGACAGTG
AAGGTGGTGGACGAGCTCGTGAAAGTGATGGGCCGGCACAAGCCCGAGAACATCGTGATCGAAATGGCCA
GAGAGAACCAGACCACCCAGAAGGGACAGAAGAACAGCCGCGAGAGAATGAAGCGGATCGAAGAGGGCAT
CAAAGAGCTGGGCAGCCAGATCCTGAAAGAACACCCCGTGGAAAACACCCAGCTGCAGAACGAGAAGCTG
TACCTGTACTACCTGCAGAATGGGCGGGATATGTACGTGGACCAGGAACTGGACATCAACCGGCTGTCCG
ACTACGATGTGGACCATATCGTGCCTCAGAGCTTTCTGAAGGACGACTCCATCGACAACAAGGTGCTGAC
CAGAAGCGACAAGAACCGGGGCAAGAGCGACAACGTGCCCTCCGAAGAGGTCGTGAAGAAGATGAAGAAC
TACTGGCGGCAGCTGCTGAACGCCAAGCTGATTACCCAGAGAAAGTTCGACAATCTGACCAAGGCCGAGA
GAGGCGGCCTGAGCGAACTGGATAAGGCCGGCTTCATCAAGAGACAGCTGGTGGAAACCCGGCAGATCAC
AAAGCACGTGGCACAGATCCTGGACTCCCGGATGAACACTAAGTACGACGAGAATGACAAGCTGATCCGG
GAAGTGAAAGTGATCACCCTGAAGTCCAAGCTGGTGTCCGATTTCCGGAAGGATTTCCAGTTTTACAAAG
TGCGCGAGATCAACAACTACCACCACGCCCACGACGCCTACCTGAACGCCGTCGTGGGAACCGCCCTGAT
CAAAAAGTACCCTAAGCTGGAAAGCGAGTTCGTGTACGGCGACTACAAGGTGTACGACGTGCGGAAGATG
ATCGCCAAGAGCGAGCAGGAAATCGGCAAGGCTACCGCCAAGTACTTCTTCTACAGCAACATCATGAACT
TTTTCAAGACCGAGATTACCCTGGCCAACGGCGAGATCCGGAAGCGGCCTCTGATCGAGACAAACGGCGA
AACCGGGGAGATCGTGTGGGATAAGGGCCGGGATTTTGCCACCGTGCGGAAAGTGCTGAGCATGCCCCAA
GTGAATATCGTGAAAAAGACCGAGGTGCAGACAGGCGGCTTCAGCAAAGAGTCTATCCTGCCCAAGAGGA
ACAGCGATAAGCTGATCGCCAGAAAGAAGGACTGGGACCCTAAGAAGTACGGCGGCTTCGACAGCCCCAC
CGTGGCCTATTCTGTGCTGGTGGTGGCCAAAGTGGAAAAGGGCAAGTCCAAGAAACTGAAGAGTGTGAAA
GAGCTGCTGGGGATCACCATCATGGAAAGAAGCAGCTTCGAGAAGAATCCCATCGACTTTCTGGAAGCCA
AGGGCTACAAAGAAGTGAAAAAGGACCTGATCATCAAGCTGCCTAAGTACTCCCTGTTCGAGCTGGAAAA
CGGCCGGAAGAGAATGCTGGCCTCTGCCGGCGAACTGCAGAAGGGAAACGAACTGGCCCTGCCCTCCAAA
TATGTGAACTTCCTGTACCTGGCCAGCCACTATGAGAAGCTGAAGGGCTCCCCCGAGGATAATGAGCAGA
AACAGCTGTTTGTGGAACAGCACAAGCACTACCTGGACGAGATCATCGAGCAGATCAGCGAGTTCTCCAA
GAGAGTGATCCTGGCCGACGCTAATCTGGACAAAGTGCTGTCCGCCTACAACAAGCACCGGGATAAGCCC
ATCAGAGAGCAGGCCGAGAATATCATCCACCTGTTTACCCTGACCAATCTGGGAGCCCCTGCCGCCTTCA
AGTACTTTGACACCACCATCGACCGGAAGAGGTACACCAGCACCAAAGAGGTGCTGGACGCCACCCTGAT
CCACCAGAGCATCACCGGCCTGTACGAGACACGGATCGACCTGTCTCAGCTGGGAGGCGACAAGCGTCCT
GCTGCTACTAAGAAAGCTGGTCAAGCTAAGAAAAAGAAAGCTAGCGGCAGCGGCGCCACCAACTTCAGCC
TGCTGAAGCAGGCCGGCGACGTGGAGGAGAACCCCGGCCCCATGGCCAAGCCTTTGTCTCAAGAAGAATC
CACCCTCATTGAAAGAGCAACGGCTACAATCAACAGCATCCCCATCTCTGAAGACTACAGCGTCGCCAGC
GCAGCTCTCTCTAGCGACGGCCGCATCTTCACTGGTGTCAATGTATATCATTTTACTGGGGGACCTTGTG
CAGAACTCGTGGTGCTGGGCACTGCTGCTGCTGCGGCAGCTGGCAACCTGACTTGTATCGTCGCGATCGG
AAATGAGAACAGGGGCATCTTGAGCCCCTGCGGACGGTGCCGACAGGTGCTTCTCGATCTGCATCCTGGG
ATCAAAGCCATAGTGAAGGACAGTGATGGACAGCCGACGGCAGTTGGGATTCGTGAATTGCTGCCCTCTG
GTTATGTGTGGGAGGGCTAAACGCGTTAAGTCGACAATCAACCTCTGGATTACAAAATTTGTGAAAGATT
GACTGGTATTCTTAACTATGTTGCTCCTTTTACGCTATGTGGATACGCTGCTTTAATGCCTTTGTATCAT
GCTATTGCTTCCCGTATGGCTTTCATTTTCTCCTCCTTGTATAAATCCTGGTTGCTGTCTCTTTATGAGG
AGTTGTGGCCCGTTGTCAGGCAACGTGGCGTGGTGTGCACTGTGTTTGCTGACGCAACCCCCACTGGTTG
GGGCATTGCCACCACCTGTCAGCTCCTTTCCGGGACTTTCGCTTTCCCCCTCCCTATTGCCACGGCGGAA
CTCATCGCCGCCTGCCTTGCCCGCTGCTGGACAGGGGCTCGGCTGTTGGGCACTGACAATTCCGTGGTGT
TGTCGGGGAAATCATCGTCCTTTCCTTGGCTGCTCGCCTGTGTTGCCACCTGGATTCTGCGCGGGACGTC
CTTCTGCTACGTCCCTTCGGCCCTCAATCCAGCGGACCTTCCTTCCCGCGGCCTGCTGCCGGCTCTGCGG
CCTCTTCCGCGTCTTCGCCTTCGCCCTCAGACGAGTCGGATCTCCCTTTGGGCCGCCTCCCCGCGTCGAC
TTTAAGACCAATGACTTACAAGGCAGCTGTAGATCTTAGCCACTTTTTAAAAGAAAAGGGGGGACTGGAA
GGGCTAATTCACTCCCAACGAAGACAAGATCTGCTTTTTGCTTGTACTGGGTCTCTCTGGTTAGACCAGA
TCTGAGCCTGGGAGCTCTCTGGCTAACTAGGGAACCCACTGCTTAAGCCTCAATAAAGCTTGCCTTGAGT
GCTTCAAGTAGTGTGTGCCCGTCTGTTGTGTGACTCTGGTAACTAGAGATCCCTCAGACCCTTTTAGTCA
GTGTGGAAAATCTCTAGCAGTACGTATAGTAGTTCATGTCATCTTATTATTCAGTATTTATAACTTGCAA
AGAAATGAATATCAGAGAGTGAGAGGAACTTGTTTATTGCAGCTTATAATGGTTACAAATAAAGCAATAG
CATCACAAATTTCACAAATAAAGCATTTTTTTCACTGCATTCTAGTTGTGGTTTGTCCAAACTCATCAAT
GTATCTTATCATGTCTGGCTCTAGCTATCCCGCCCCTAACTCCGCCCATCCCGCCCCTAACTCCGCCCAG
TTCCGCCCATTCTCCGCCCCATGGCTGACTAATTTTTTTTATTTATGCAGAGGCCGAGGCCGCCTCGGCC
TCTGAGCTATTCCAGAAGTAGTGAGGAGGCTTTTTTGGAGGCCTAGGGACGTACCCAATTCGCCCTATAG
TGAGTCGTATTACGCGCGCTCACTGGCCGTCGTTTTACAACGTCGTGACTGGGAAAACCCTGGCGTTACC
CAACTTAATCGCCTTGCAGCACATCCCCCTTTCGCCAGCTGGCGTAATAGCGAAGAGGCCCGCACCGATC
GCCCTTCCCAACAGTTGCGCAGCCTGAATGGCGAATGGG
[124 nt withheld, positions 8720-8843]
C
[91 nt withheld, positions 8845-8935]
A
[49 nt withheld, positions 8937-8985]
CCTTTGACGTTGGAGTCCACGTTCTTT
[37 nt withheld, positions 9013-9049]
ACCCTATCTCGGTCTATTCTTTTGATTTATAAGGGATTTTGCCGATTTCGGCCTATTGGTTAAAAAATGA
GCTGATTTAACAAAAATTTAACGCGAATTTTAACAAAATATTAACGCTTACAATTTAGGTGGCACTTTTC
GGGGAAATGTGCGCGGAACCCCTATTTGTTTATTTTTCTAAATACATTCAAATATGTATCCGCTCATGAG
ACAATAACCCTGATAAATGCTTCAATAATATTGAAAAAGGAAGAGTATGAGTATTCAACATTTCCGTGTC
GCCCTTATTCCCTTTTTTGCGGCATTTTGCCTTCCTGTTTTTGCTCACCCAGAAACGCTGGTGAAAGTAA
AAGATGCTGAAGATCAGTTGGGTGCACGAGTGGGTTACATCGAACTGGATCTCAACAGCGGTAAGATCCT
TGAGAGTTTTCGCCCCGAAGAACGTTTTCCAATGATGAGCACTTTTAAAGTTCTGCTATGTGGCGCGGTA
TTATCCCGTATTGACGCCGGGCAAGAGCAACTCGGTCGCCGCATACACTATTCTCAGAATGACTTGGTTG
AGTACTCACCAGTCACAGAAAAGCATCTTACGGATGGCATGACAGTAAGAGAATTATGCAGTGCTGCCAT
AACCATGAGTGATAACACTGCGGCCAACTTACTTCTGACAACGATCGGAGGACCGAAGGAGCTAACCGCT
TTTTTGCACAACATGGGGGATCATGTAACTCGCCTTGATCGTTGGGAACCGGAGCTGAATGAAGCCATAC
CAAACGACGAGCGTGACACCACGATGCCTGTAGCAATGGCAACAACGTTGCGCAAACTATTAACTGGCGA
ACTACTTACTCTAGCTTCCCGGCAACAATTAATAGACTGGATGGAGGCGGATAAAGTTGCAGGACCACTT
CTGCGCTCGGCCCTTCCGGCTGGCTGGTTTATTGCTGATAAATCTGGAGCCGGTGAGCGTGGGTCTCGCG
GTATCATTGCAGCACTGGGGCCAGATGGTAAGCCCTCCCGTATCGTAGTTATCTACACGACGGGGAGTCA
GGCAACTATGGATGAACGAAATAGACAGATCGCTGAGATAGGTGCCTCACTGATTAAGCATTGGTAACTG
TCAGACCAAGTTTACTCATATATACTTTAGATTGATTTAAAACTTCATTTTTAATTTAAAAGGATCTAGG
TGAAGATCCTTTTTGATAATCTCATGACCAAAATCCCTTAACGTGAGTTTTCGTTCCACTGAGCGTCAGA
CCCCGTAGAAAAGATCAAAGGATCTTCTTGAGATCCTTTTTTTCTGCGCGTAATCTGCTGCTTGCAAACA
AAAAAACCACCGCTACCAGCGGTGGTTTGTTTGCCGGATCAAGAGCTACCAACTCTTTTTCCGAAGGTAA
CTGGCTTCAGCAGAGCGCAGATACCAAATACTGTTCTTCTAGTGTAGCCGTAGTTAGGCCACCACTTCAA
GAACTCTGTAGCACCGCCTACATACCTCGCTCTGCTAATCCTGTTACCAGTGGCTGCTGCCAGTGGCGAT
AAGTCGTGTCTTACCGGGTTGGACTCAAGACGATAGTTACCGGATAAGGCGCAGCGGTCGGGCTGAACGG
GGGGTTCGTGCACACAGCCCAGCTTGGAGCGAACGACCTACACCGAACTGAGATACCTACAGCGTGAGCT
ATGAGAAAGCGCCACGCTTCCCGAAGGGAGAAAGGCGGACAGGTATCCGGTAAGCGGCAGGGTCGGAACA
GGAGAGCGCACGAGGGAGCTTCCAGGGGGAAACGCCTGGTATCTTTATAGTCCTGTCGGGTTTCGCCACC
TCTGACTTGAGCGTCGATTTTTGTGATGCTCGTCAGGGGGGCGGAGCCTATGGAAAAACGCCAGCAACGC
GGCCTTTTTACGGTTCCTGGCCTTTTGCTGGCCTTTTGCTCACATGTTCTTTCCTGCGTTATCCCCTGAT
TCTGTGGATAACCGTATTACCGCCTTTGAGTGAGCTGATACCGCTCGCCGCAGCCGAACGACCGAGCGCA
GCGAGTCAGTGAGCGAGGAAGCGGAAGAGCGCCCAATACGCAAACCGCCTCTCCCCGCGCGTTGGCCGAT
TCATTAATGCAGCTGGCACGACAGGTTTCCCGACTGGAAAGCGGGCAGTGAGCGCAACGCAATTAATGTG
AGTTAGCTCACTCATTAGGCACCCCAGGCTTTACACTTTATGCTTCCGGCTCGTATGTTGTGTGGAATTG
TGAGCGGATAACAATTTCACACAGGAAACAGCTATGACCATGATTACGCCAAGCGCGCAATTAACCCTCA
CTAAAGGGAACAAAAGCTGGAGCTGCAAGC
Features (pLannotate 1.2.2; 29 found; start..end, strand, type, name):
      5..231     +  promoter       RSV promoter: Rous sarcoma virus enhancer/promoter
    232..412     +  LTR            5' LTR (truncated): truncated 5' long terminal repeat (LTR) from HIV-1
    459..584     +  misc_feature   HIV-1 Ψ: packaging signal of human immunodeficiency virus type 1
    568..931     +  CDS            HIV-1 gag (fragment): gag protein from human immunodeficiency virus 1; gag
   1077..1310    +  misc_feature   RRE: The Rev response element (RRE) of HIV-1 allows for Rev-dependent mRNA export from the nucleus to the cytoplasm.
   1687..1713    +  CDS            Rev (fragment): human immunodeficiency virus 1 (HIV-1) Rev protein; rev; enhances nuclear export of unspliced and incompletely spliced viral mRNAs
   1717..1957    +  promoter       U6 promoter: RNA polymerase III promoter for human U6 snRNA
   1987..2062    +  misc_RNA       gRNA scaffold: guide RNA scaffold for the Streptococcus pyogenes CRISPR/Cas9 system
   2110..2227    +  misc_feature   cPPT/CTS: central polypurine tract and central termination sequence of HIV-1
   2296..2507    +  promoter       EF-1α core promoter: core promoter for human elongation factor EF-1α
   2611..4212    +  CDS            Cas9(N): N-terminal portion of Streptococcus pyogenes Cas9 (Zetsche et al., 2015)
   4213..6711    +  CDS            Cas9(C): C-terminal portion of Streptococcus pyogenes Cas9 (Zetsche et al., 2015)
   6832..7230    +  CDS            BSD: blasticidin S deaminase; Aspergillus terreus BSD; confers resistance to blasticidin
   7246..7834    +  misc_feature   WPRE: woodchuck hepatitis virus posttranscriptional regulatory element
   7885..7904    +  misc_feature   cPPT/CTS (fragment): central polypurine tract and central termination sequence of HIV-1
   7906..8139    +  LTR            3' LTR (ΔU3): self-inactivating 3' long terminal repeat (LTR) from HIV-1
   8217..8338    +  polyA_signal   SV40 poly(A) signal: SV40 polyadenylation signal
   8378..8513    +  rep_origin     SV40 ori: SV40 origin of replication
   8534..8552    -  promoter       T7 promoter: promoter for bacteriophage T7 RNA polymerase
   8560..8715    +  CDS            lacZα (fragment): LacZα fragment of β-galactosidase; lacZ fragment
   8720..9148    +  rep_origin     f1 ori (sequence partly withheld): f1 bacteriophage origin of replication; arrow indicates direction of (+) strand synthesis
   9201..9305    +  promoter       AmpR promoter: bla
   9306..10166   +  CDS            AmpR: β-lactamase; bla; confers resistance to ampicillin, carbenicillin, and related antibiotics
  10337..10925   +  rep_origin     ori: high-copy-number ColE1/pMB1/pBR322/pUC origin of replication
  11108..11200   +  CDS            lacI (fragment): lac repressor; lacI; The lac repressor binds to the lac operator to inhibit transcription in E. coli. This inhibition can be relieved by adding lactose or isopropyl-β-D-thiogalactopyranoside (IPTG).
  11213..11234   +  protein_bind   CAP binding site: CAP binding activates transcription in the presence of cAMP. E. coli catabolite activator protein
  11249..11279   +  promoter       lac promoter: promoter for the E. coli lac operon
  11283..11305   +  protein_bind   lac operator (fragment): The lac repressor binds to the lac operator to inhibit transcription in E. coli. This inhibition can be relieved by adding lactose or isopropyl-β-D-thiogalactopyranoside (IPTG). lac repressor encoded by lacI
  11348..11366   +  promoter       T3 promoter: promoter for bacteriophage T3 RNA polymerase
