[The description below was written by a language model from this plasmid's Addgene catalogue record and pLannotate feature annotations shown in this document.]
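Description:
LentiCRISPR-B_sgRNA_DDX59 (pAVA3791) is an all-in-one, third-generation-style lentiviral CRISPR vector of about 11.4 kb, built on the LentiCRISPR-B backbone, that delivers Streptococcus pyogenes Cas9, a blasticidin resistance marker and a single guide RNA against human DDX59 (also known as OFD5 or ZNHIT5). In bacteria it is maintained through a high-copy ColE1/pUC-type origin and selected with ampicillin via the β-lactamase gene. The backbone also retains an f1 origin, an SV40 origin and poly(A) signal, and remnants of a lac/lacZα cloning region flanked by T7 and T3 promoters.

The viral genome is transcribed from an RSV promoter fused to a truncated HIV-1 5' LTR, which makes packaging Tat-independent, and it ends in a ΔU3 self-inactivating 3' LTR. Between the LTRs lie the Ψ packaging signal with a partial gag sequence, the Rev response element for nuclear export of the unspliced genomic RNA, and a cPPT/CTS that aids nuclear import of the reverse-transcribed genome. Two expression units follow. A human U6 RNA polymerase III promoter drives the DDX59-targeting spacer, inserted by Gibson cloning and joined to the SpCas9 guide scaffold. An EF-1α core promoter drives Cas9, which the annotation software splits into N- and C-terminal portions that are contiguous and together form the full coding sequence. According to the catalogue entry, Cas9 is linked by a P2A peptide to blasticidin S deaminase, so both proteins come from one transcript, although the P2A itself is not annotated in the feature table. A WPRE downstream enhances transcript expression.

The construct is intended for producing lentivirus to transduce human cells, selecting them with blasticidin, and disrupting DDX59. The associated publication concerns a forward genetic approach to identifying pathways that act on nuclear non-coding RNAs.
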