Addgene plasmid #239297: LentiCRISPR-B_sgRNA_DDX59 (pAVA3791)
Purpose: Lentiviral vector expressing Cas9-P2A-Blasticidin and an sgRNA targeting DDX59
Depositing lab: Andrei Alexandrov. Depositing organization: Clemson University. Publication: Identification of human pathways acting on nuclear non-coding RNAs using the Mirror forward genetic approach. Che R, Panah M, Mirani B, Knowles K, Ostapovich A, Majumdar D, Chen X, DeSimone J, White W, Noonan M, Luo H, Alexandrov A. Nat Commun. 2025 May 22;16(1):4741. doi: 10.1038/s41467-025-59998-3. PubMed 40399278.
Backbone
  Vector backbone: LentiCRISPR-B
  Vector type: Lentiviral, CRISPR
  Selectable markers: Blasticidin
Growth in bacteria
  Bacterial resistance: Ampicillin, 100 μg/mL
  Growth temperature: 37°C
  Growth strain: NEB Stable
  Copy number: High Copy
Gene/Insert
  Gene/Insert name: U6-driven sgRNA targeting DDX59
  gRNA/shRNA sequence: AATAAAGCTCGCATGATAAC
  Species: H. sapiens (human)
  Entrez Gene: DDX59 (a.k.a. OFD5, ZNHIT5)
  Cloning method: Gibson Cloning
  Sequencing primers: 5′ CGTGACGTAGAAAGTAATAATTTCTTGGGTAG
Terms and licenses: Academic/Nonprofit Terms; Industry Terms: Not Available to Industry
Depositor comments: Please visit https://doi.org/10.1101/2024.09.26.615073 for bioRxiv preprint.
How to cite: LentiCRISPR-B_sgRNA_DDX59 (pAVA3791) was a gift from Andrei Alexandrov (Addgene plasmid # 239297 ; http://n2t.net/addgene:239297 ; RRID:Addgene_239297)
